>Addgene plasmid #206135 | pT2/shFYN1/GFP4_Seq_B | addgene full sequence | sequence record 405669 | Addgene NGS Result
GAACAGGAGAGCGCACGAGGGAGCTTCCAGGGGGAAACGCCTGGTATCTTTATAGTCCTGTCGGGTTTCG
CCACCTCTGACTTGAGCGTCGATTTTTGTGATGCTCGTCAGGGGGGCGGAGCCTATGGAAAAACGCCAGC
AACGCGGCCTTTTTACGGTTCCTGGCCTTTTGCTGGCCTTTTGCTCACATGGTCTTTCCTGCGTTATCCC
CTGATTCTGTGGATAACCGTATTACCGCCTTTGAGTGAGCTGATACCGCTCGCCGCAGCCGAACGACCGA
GCGCAGCGAGTCAGTGAGCGAGGAAGCGGAGAGCGCCCAATACGCAAACCGCCTCTCCCCGCGCGTTGGC
CGATTCATTAATGCAGCTGGCACGACAGGTTTCCCGACTGGAAAGCGGGCAGTGAGCGCAACGCAATTAA
TGTGAGTTAGCTCACTCATTAGGCACCCCAGGCTTTACACTTTATGCTTCCGGCTCGTATGTTGTGTGGA
ATTGTGAGCGGATAACAATTTCACACAGGAAACAGCTATGACCATGATTACGCCAAGCGCGTCAATTAAC
CCTCACTAAAGGGAACAAAAGCTGTTAATTAAGAATTCTCCGAGGCAGTAGGCATCGATGTTATGTCAAA
GGCCAATACATCTGTGGCTTCACTATTGGCCTTTGACATAACATCGGCGCTCACTGTCAACAGCACTCGA
GGGCGCGCCCAATTCGCCCTATAGTGAGTCGTATTACGTCGCGCTCACTGGCCGTCGTTTTACAACGTCG
TGACTGGGAAAACCCTGGCGTTACCCAACTTAATCGCCTTGCAGCACATCCCCCTTTCGCCAGCTGGCGT
AATAGCGAAGAGGCCCGCACCGAAACGCCCTTCCCAACAGTTGCGCAGCCTGAATGGCGAATGGGA
[122 nt withheld, positions 907-1028]
C
[91 nt withheld, positions 1030-1120]
AGGGTGATGGTTGGCCT
[35 nt withheld, positions 1138-1172]
CCTTTGACGTTGGAGTCCACGTTCTTT
[37 nt withheld, positions 1200-1236]
ACCCTATCTCGGTCTATTCTTTTGATTTATAAGGGATTTTGCCGATTTCGGCCTATTGGTTAAAAAATGA
GCTGATTTAACAAAAATTTAACGCGAATTTTAACAAAATATTAACGCTTACAATTTAGGTGGCACTTTTC
GGGGAAATGTGCGCGGAACCCCTATTTGTTTATTTTTCTAAATACATTCAAATATGTATCCGCTCATGAG
ACAATAACCCTGATAAATGCTTCAATAATATTGAAAAAGGAAGAGTATGAGTATTCAACATTTCCGTGTC
GCCCTTATTCCCTTTTTTGCGGCATTTTGCCTTCCTGTTTTTGCTCACCCAGAAACGCTGGTGAAAGTAA
AAGATGCTGAAGATCAGTTGGGTGCACGAGTGGGTTACATCGAACTGGATCTCAACAGCGGTAAGATCCT
TGAGAGTTTTCGCCCCGAAGAACGTTTTCCAATGATGAGCACTTTTAAAGTTCTGCTATGTGGCGCGGTA
TTATCCCGTATTGACGCCGGGCAAGAGCAACTCGGTCGCCGCATACACTATTCTCAGAATGACTTGGTTG
AGTACTCACCAGTCACAGAAAAGCATCTTACGGATGGCATGACAGTAAGAGAATTATGCAGTGCTGCCAT
AACCATGAGTGATAACACTGCGGCCAACTTACTTCTGACAACGATCGGAGGACCGAAGGAGCTAACCGCT
TTTTTGCACAACATGGGGGATCATGTAACTCGCCTTGATCGTTGGGAACCGGAGCTGAATGAAGCCATAC
CAAACGACGAGCGTGACACCACGATGCCTGTAGCAATGGCAACAACGTTGCGCAAACTATTAACTGGCGA
ACTACTTACTCTAGCTTCCCGGCAACAATTAATAGACTGGATGGAGGCGGATAAAGTTGCAGGACCACTT
CTGCGCTCGGCCCTTCCGGCTGGCTGGTTTATTGCTGATAAATCTGGAGCCGGTGAGCGTGGGTCTCGCG
GTATCATTGCAGCACTGGGGCCAGATGGTAAGCCCTCCCGTATCGTAGTTATCTACACGACGGGGAGTCA
GGCAACTATGGATGAACGAAATAGACAGATCGCTGAGATAGGTGCCTCACTGATTAAGCATTGGTAACTG
TCAGACCAAGTTTACTCATATATACTTTAGATTGATTTAAAACTTCATTTTTAATTTAAAAGGATCTAGG
TGAAGATCCTTTTTGATAATCTCATGACCAAAATCCCTTAACGTGAGTTTTCGTTCCACTGAGCGTCAGA
CCCCGTAGAAAAGATCAAAGGATCTTCTTGAGATCCTTTTTTTCTGCGCGTAATCTGCTGCTTGCAAACA
AAAAAACCACCGCTACCAGCGGTGGTTTGTTTGCCGGATCAAGAGCTACCAACTCTTTTTCCGAAGGTAA
CTGGCTTCAGCAGAGCGCAGATACCAAATACTGTTCTTCTAGTGTAGCCGTAGTTAGGCCACCACTTCAA
GAACTCTGTAGCACCGCCTACATACCTCGCTCTGCTAATCCTGTTACCAGTGGCTGCTGCCAGTGGCGAT
AAGTCGTGTCTTACCGGGTTGGACTCAAGACGATAGTTACCGGATAAGGCGCAGCGGTCGGGCTGAACGG
GGGGTTCGTGCACACAGCCCAGCTTGGAGCGAACGACCTACACCGAACTGAGATACCTACAGCGTGAGCT
ATGAGAAAGCGCCACGCTTCCCGAAGGGAGAAAGGCGGACAGGTATCCGGTAAGCGGCAGGGTCG
Features (pLannotate 1.2.2; 11 found; start..end, strand, type, name):
    313..405     +  CDS            lacI (fragment): lac repressor; lacI; The lac repressor binds to the lac operator to inhibit transcription in E. coli. This inhibition can be relieved by adding lactose or isopropyl-β-D-thiogalactopyranoside (IPTG).
    418..439     +  protein_bind   CAP binding site: CAP binding activates transcription in the presence of cAMP. E. coli catabolite activator protein
    454..484     +  promoter       lac promoter: promoter for the E. coli lac operon
    492..508     +  protein_bind   lac operator: The lac repressor binds to the lac operator to inhibit transcription in E. coli. This inhibition can be relieved by adding lactose or isopropyl-β-D-thiogalactopyranoside (IPTG). lac repressor encoded by lacI
    554..572     +  promoter       T3 promoter: promoter for bacteriophage T3 RNA polymerase
    718..736     -  promoter       T7 promoter: promoter for bacteriophage T7 RNA polymerase
    745..901     +  CDS            lacZα (fragment): LacZα fragment of β-galactosidase; lacZ fragment
    907..1362    +  rep_origin     f1 ori (sequence partly withheld): f1 bacteriophage origin of replication; arrow indicates direction of (+) strand synthesis
   1388..1492    +  promoter       AmpR promoter: bla
   1493..2353    +  CDS            AmpR: β-lactamase; bla; confers resistance to ampicillin, carbenicillin, and related antibiotics
   2524..131     +  rep_origin     ori (across the origin): high-copy-number ColE1/pMB1/pBR322/pUC origin of replication
