[The description below was written by a language model from this plasmid's Addgene catalogue record and pLannotate feature annotations shown in this document.]
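Description:
pT2/shFYN1/GFP4_Seq_B is catalogued as a mammalian expression plasmid on the pT2 backbone, carrying a short hairpin RNA directed against mouse Fyn, with the stated purpose of knocking down this Src-family tyrosine kinase. pT2 vectors are generally known as Sleeping Beauty transposon donors, in which a cargo flanked by transposon inverted repeats is integrated into the host genome when transposase is supplied in trans. The name suggests a GFP reporter accompanies the hairpin. The associated work concerns Fyn's role in glioma and antitumour immune responses. The record does not state which promoter drives the shRNA or any reporter, and the cloning sites are listed as unknown.

The annotated sequence, however, is only 2,981 nt and shows nothing beyond a pBluescript-like bacterial backbone. It contains a high-copy ColE1/pUC origin spanning the numbering origin, an ampicillin resistance gene (β-lactamase) with its own promoter, and an f1 phage origin for single-stranded DNA production. There is also a lac region comprising a lacI fragment, a CAP binding site, the lac promoter and operator, and a lacZα fragment. Opposing T3 and T7 phage promoters lie less than 150 nt apart, framing what would normally be the cloning site.

No shRNA cassette, Pol III or Pol II mammalian promoter, GFP coding sequence, polyadenylation signal or transposon repeats are annotated, and the gap between T3 and T7 leaves little room for them. The "Seq_B" label may mean that this sequence is a variant or partial form of the intended construct, perhaps one that has lost its cargo. The table alone cannot settle this, so the presence of the payload should be confirmed independently. The use of a recombination-deficient strain at reduced temperature is consistent with a repeat-containing, unstable insert.
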