Addgene plasmid #206135: pT2/shFYN1/GFP4_Seq_B
Purpose: Knockdown of FYN
Depositing lab: Maria Castro. Depositing organization: University of Michigan. Publication: Fyn tyrosine kinase, a downstream target of receptor tyrosine kinases, modulates antiglioma immune responses. Comba A, Dunn PJ, Argento AE, Kadiyala P, Ventosa M, Patel P, Zamler DB, Nunez FJ, Zhao L, Castro MG, Lowenstein PR. Neuro Oncol. 2020 Jun 9;22(6):806-818. doi: 10.1093/neuonc/noaa006. PubMed 31950181.
Backbone
  Vector backbone: pT2
  Vector type: Mammalian Expression
Growth in bacteria
  Bacterial resistance: Ampicillin, 100 μg/mL
  Growth temperature: 30°C
  Growth strain: NEB Stable
  Copy number: High Copy
Gene/Insert
  Gene/Insert name: FYN shRNA
  Species: M. musculus (mouse)
  Entrez Gene: Fyn
  Cloning method: Restriction Enzyme; 5′ cloning site unknown (unknown if destroyed)
Terms and licenses: Academic/Nonprofit Terms; Industry Terms: Not Available to Industry
How to cite: pT2/shFYN1/GFP4_Seq_B was a gift from Maria Castro (Addgene plasmid # 206135 ; http://n2t.net/addgene:206135 ; RRID:Addgene_206135)
